>Addgene plasmid #78140 | MBD1v1 pcDNA3.1 | addgene partial sequence | sequence record 146998 | CMV-F 5'-CGCAAATGGGCGGTAGGCGTG-3'
CAGAGCTCTCTGGCTAACTAGAGAACCCACTGCTTACTGGCTTATCGAAATTAATACGACTCACTATAGG
GAGACCCAAGCTGGCTAGCGTTTAAACTTAAGCTTGGTACCGAGCTCGGATCCACTAGTCCAGTGTGGTG
GAATTCGCCCTTCACACAGGATCCATGGCTGAGGACTGGCTGGACTGCCCGGCCCTGGGCCCTGGCTGGA
AGCGCCGCGAAGTCTTTCGCAAGTCAGGGGCCACCTGTGGACGCTCAGACACCTATTACCAGAGCCCCAC
AGGAGACAGGATCCGAAGCAAAGTTGAGCTGACTCGATACCTGGGCCCTGCGTGTGATCTCACCCTCTTC
GACTTCAAACAAGGCATCTTGTGCTATCCAGCCCCCAAGGCCCATCCCGTGGCGGTTGCCAGCAAGAAGC
GAAAGAAGCCTTCAAGGCCAGCCAAGACTCGGAAACGTCAGGTTGGACCCCAGAGTGGTGAGGTCAGGAA
GGAGGCCCCGAGGGATGAGACCAAGGCTGACACTGACACAGCCCCAGCTTCATTCCCTGCTCCTGGGTGC
TGTGAGAACTGTGGAATCAGCTTCTCAGGGGATGGCACCCAAAGGCAGCGGCTCAAAACGTTGTGCAAAG
ACTGTCGAGCACAGAGAATTGCCTTCAACCGGGAACAGAGAATGTTTAAGCGTGTGGGCTGTGGGGAGTG
TGCAGCCTGCCAGGTAACAGAAGACTGTGGGGCCTGCTCCACCTGCCTCCTGCAGCTGCCCCATGATGTG
GCATCGGGGCTGTTCTGCAAGTGTGAACGGAGACGCTGCCTCCGGATTGTGGAAAGGAGCCGAGGGTGTG
GAGTATGCCGGGGCTGTCA
