>Addgene plasmid #78140 | MBD1v1 pcDNA3.1 | addgene partial sequence | sequence record 146999 | BGH-rev 5'-TAGAAGGCACAGTCGAGG-3'
GAGAGTCTGTAGAAGCCTCCAGTCTACTGCTTTCTAGCTCCAGGTTTTTTAAGGTCTTTGGACCTTGGCA
ACCAGACTGCTGTATCTCGGAAGCGGGTTCCACCCAGGCTGAAAATCTCCGTGATCACGGGTGTGCCAGC
CCCTCCTGCCTCTTCCTCTGGGGCCAATTTGGAGGCAGAATCATCCTTGTTCTCCTCCTTGTCCTCCTCT
GGGTCAGGTGGCTCTTGCTTCACAGAAGGCAGGCCTGGGTCTACTGCCTTGCTAGGGCAGCCAGGCACCA
ATACGGGAGAAGTCAGGACAGCTGTGCCTGGTGTCCACTCGTCCTGGGTATCCGCCTTCTCTTGCTTCAC
CTGGGGTAAGGCCACAACCCAACTCAGGCCAGAGCACTGGGCCTCCTGCAACAGGGCTTCTGTGGAAGCT
GCAACAGGGCCCGGCACCTGCACAGGACTGCTTGCGCCTTCCCGTAAAAACACAAGGTCAGTGCCAGGCG
GGGGCAGCACAAAGCCACCACCTGCTTCCTGCTTCGTTGGAGCCTGGGTATGGTCTGGTTGGGCTGTGCG
TGTAGCCAAGGTGGGCTTCAAGGTAGGGCCAAGATGGTGCCGTCGGGCAGAGCTGGGCCTCTTTCGACGA
CGGTAAGGTGGGGGCGATCCTGCCCCATCCTCAGACTCTGACCAGACACTGGGCAGCAGCCGCTTCATGG
CAAACTGCAGGCATTGGCGCCAACGACACTTCTGGCGCTTCTGGTTGCTGCCCCCGAATTTGGGCTTGTC
GCAGCAGAAGTCGCAGCGGCCACAGTCCATCCGCCGTAGGCAGGCTGCACAGGCCCCGCACTTGCGGTTC
TGCCGGCGGTTCGTGTAGGGCTGTAGCTCGTCCTCGTCTACACAGTAATAGATGAAACTC
