[The description below was written by a language model from this plasmid's Addgene catalogue record.]
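Description:
MBD1v1 pcDNA3.1 is a mammalian expression plasmid built on the commercial pcDNA3.1 backbone and carrying the v1 isoform of human MBD1 (methyl-CpG binding domain protein 1, also known as CXXC3, PCM1 or RFT). The coding sequence was inserted by restriction cloning between EcoRI and XhoI sites, both of which remain intact, so the insert can be excised or transferred to another vector. Transcription is driven by the CMV promoter, a strong constitutive viral promoter widely used for high-level expression in transfected mammalian cells. The use of a BGH reverse sequencing primer is consistent with a bovine growth hormone polyadenylation signal lying downstream of the cloning site, as is standard for this backbone family. The plasmid is maintained in E. coli at high copy number under ampicillin selection. The record does not state a mammalian selection marker, any epitope tag or reporter fused to MBD1, or the insert size, and no feature table is provided to confirm individual backbone elements.

MBD1 belongs to the family of proteins that recognise methylated CpG dinucleotides and contribute to transcriptional repression of methylated DNA. It exists as several splice isoforms, of which v1 is the one encoded here. The stated purpose is simply mammalian expression of MBD1v1. The associated publication concerns the involvement of methyl-CpG binding domain proteins in regulating the promoters of the MAGE-A1, MAGE-A2, MAGE-A3 and MAGE-A12 genes, which suggests use in overexpression experiments that test how this isoform affects methylation-dependent promoter activity in cultured cells.
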