Addgene plasmid #78140: MBD1v1 pcDNA3.1
Purpose: Mammalian expression of MBD1v1
Depositing lab: Heidi Schwarzenbach. Depositing organization: Universitaetsklinikum Hamburg-Eppendorf. Publication: Methyl-CpG binding domain proteins and their involvement in the regulation of the MAGE-A1, MAGE-A2, MAGE-A3, and MAGE-A12 gene promoters. Wischnewski F, Friese O, Pantel K, Schwarzenbach H. Mol Cancer Res. 2007 Jul;5(7):749-59. 10.1158/1541-7786.MCR-06-0364 PubMed 17634428.
Backbone
  Vector backbone: pcDNA3.1
  Backbone manufacturer: Invitrogen
  Vector type: Mammalian Expression
Growth in bacteria
  Bacterial resistance: Ampicillin, 100 μg/mL
  Growth temperature: 37°C
  Growth strain: DH5alpha
  Copy number: High Copy
Gene/Insert
  Gene/Insert name: MBD1
  Species: H. sapiens (human)
  Mutation: v1 isoform
  Entrez Gene: MBD1 (a.k.a. CXXC3, PCM1, RFT)
  Promoter: CMV
  Cloning method: Restriction Enzyme; 5′ cloning site EcoRI (not destroyed); 3′ cloning site XhoI (not destroyed)
  Sequencing primers: 5′ CMV-F; 3′ BGH-rev
Terms and licenses: Academic/Nonprofit Terms; Industry Terms: Not Available to Industry
How to cite: MBD1v1 pcDNA3.1 was a gift from Heidi Schwarzenbach (Addgene plasmid # 78140 ; http://n2t.net/addgene:78140 ; RRID:Addgene_78140)
